>Addgene plasmid #216537 | pU6-sgRNA_MET_uORF1 | addgene full sequence | sequence record 450174 | Addgene NGS Result
GGTGTTTCGTCCTTTCCACAAGATATATAAAGCCAAGAAATCGAAATACTTTCAAGTTACGGTAAGCATA
TGATAGTCCATTTTAAAACATAATTTTAAAACTGCAAACTACCCAAGAAATTATTACTTTCTACGTCACG
TATTTTGTACTAATATCTTTGTGTTTACAGTCAAATTAATTCTAATTATCTCTCTAACAGCCTTGTATCG
TATATGCAAATATGAAGGAATCATGGGAAATAGGCCCTCTTCCTGCCCGACCTTGGTACCGGATCCAGTC
GACTGAATTGGTTCCTTTAAAGCCTGCTTTTTTGTACAGCTAGCGACGTCAGGTGGCACTTTTCGGGGAA
ATGTGCGCGGAACCCCTATTTGTTTATTTTTCTAAATACATTCAAATATGTATCCGCTCATGAGACAATA
ACCCTGATAAATGCTTCAATAATATTGAAAAAGGAAGAGTATGAGTATTCAACATTTCCGTGTCGCCCTT
ATTCCCTTTTTTGCGGCATTTTGCCTTCCTGTTTTTGCTCACCCAGAAACGCTGGTGAAAGTAAAAGATG
CTGAAGATCAGTTGGGTGCACGAGTGGGTTACATCGAACTGGATCTCAACAGCGGTAAGATCCTTGAGAG
TTTTCGCCCCGAAGAACGTTTTCCAATGATGAGCACTTTTAAAGTTCTGCTATGTGGCGCGGTATTATCC
CGTATTGACGCCGGGCAAGAGCAACTCGGTCGCCGCATACACTATTCTCAGAATGACTTGGTTGAGTACT
CACCAGTCACAGAAAAGCATCTTACGGATGGCATGACAGTAAGAGAATTATGCAGTGCTGCCATAACCAT
GAGTGATAACACTGCGGCCAACTTACTTCTGACAACGATCGGAGGACCGAAGGAGCTAACCGCTTTTTTG
CACAACATGGGGGATCATGTAACTCGCCTTGATCGTTGGGAACCGGAGCTGAATGAAGCCATACCAAACG
ACGAGCGTGACACCACGATGCCTGTAGCAATGGCAACAACGTTGCGCAAACTATTAACTGGCGAACTACT
TACTCTAGCTTCCCGGCAACAATTAATAGACTGGATGGAGGCGGATAAAGTTGCAGGACCACTTCTGCGC
TCGGCCCTTCCGGCTGGCTGGTTTATTGCTGATAAATCTGGAGCCGGTGAGCGTGGATCTCGCGGTATCA
TTGCAGCACTGGGGCCAGATGGTAAGCCCTCCCGTATCGTAGTTATCTACACGACGGGGAGTCAGGCAAC
TATGGATGAACGAAATAGACAGATCGCTGAGATAGGTGCCTCACTGATTAAGCATTGGTAACTGTCAGAC
CAAGTTTACTCATATATACTTTAGATTGATTTAAAACTTCATTTTTAATTTAAAAGGATCTAGGTGAAGA
TCCTTTTTGATAATCTCATGACCAAAATCCCTTAACGTGAGTTTTCGTTCCACTGAGCGTCAGACCCCGT
AGAAAAGATCAAAGGATCTTCTTGAGATCCTTTTTTTCTGCGCGTAATCTGCTGCTTGCAAACAAAAAAA
CCACCGCTACCAGCGGTGGTTTGTTTGCCGGATCAAGAGCTACCAACTCTTTTTCCGAAGGTAACTGGCT
TCAGCAGAGCGCAGATACCAAATACTGTTCTTCTAGTGTAGCCGTAGTTAGGCCACCACTTCAAGAACTC
TGTAGCACCGCCTACATACCTCGCTCTGCTAATCCTGTTACCAGTGGCTGCTGCCAGTGGCGATAAGTCG
TGTCTTACCGGGTTGGACTCAAGACGATAGTTACCGGATAAGGCGCAGCGGTCGGGCTGAACGGGGGGTT
CGTGCACACAGCCCAGCTTGGAGCGAACGACCTACACCGAACTGAGATACCTACAGCGTGAGCTATGAGA
AAGCGCCACGCTTCCCGAAGGGAGAAAGGCGGACAGGTATCCGGTAAGCGGCAGGGTCGGAACAGGAGAG
CGCACGAGGGAGCTTCCAGGGGGAAACGCCTGGTATCTTTATAGTCCTGTCGGGTTTCGCCACCTCTGAC
TTGAGCGTCGATTTTTGTGATGCTCGTCAGGGGGGCGGAGCCTATGGAAAAACGCCAGCAACGCGGCCTT
TTTACGGTTCCTGGCCTTTTGCTGGCCTTTTGCTCACATGTCATATGTAGAGAGGTACCTCGAGCGGCCC
AAGCTTAAAAAAAACTCAGCCGGGCTTCGGCGCGCGCGCACCGACTCGGTGCCACTTTTTCAAGTTGATA
ACGGACTAGCCTTATTTTAACTTGCTATTTCTAGCTCTAAAACATGCCCGGCTGAGTCACTGG
Features (pLannotate 1.2.2; 6 found; start..end, strand, type, name):
      9..249     -  promoter       U6 promoter: RNA polymerase III promoter for human U6 snRNA
    301..318     -  protein_bind   attB1 (fragment): mutant version of attB; recombination site for the Gateway® BP reaction BP Clonase™
    356..460     +  promoter       AmpR promoter: bla
    461..1321    +  CDS            AmpR: β-lactamase; bla; confers resistance to ampicillin, carbenicillin, and related antibiotics
   1492..2080    +  rep_origin     ori: high-copy-number ColE1/pMB1/pBR322/pUC origin of replication
   2208..2283    -  misc_RNA       gRNA scaffold: guide RNA scaffold for the Streptococcus pyogenes CRISPR/Cas9 system
