[The description below was written by a language model from this plasmid's Addgene catalogue record and pLannotate feature annotations shown in this document.]
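Description:
pU6-sgRNA_MET_uORF1 is a compact (about 2.3 kb) mammalian expression plasmid built on a pU6 backbone and designed to deliver a prime-editing guide RNA (pegRNA) against the 5' untranslated region of the MET oncogene. In bacteria it is maintained through a high-copy ColE1/pUC-type origin of replication and selected with ampicillin via a β-lactamase gene driven by its own bla promoter. It carries no mammalian selection marker, reporter or nuclease coding sequence, so the editing enzyme has to be supplied from a separate construct.

The payload is a single RNA polymerase III transcription unit on the minus strand. The human U6 snRNA promoter drives a transcript that contains a MET-targeting spacer followed by the Streptococcus pyogenes Cas9 guide RNA scaffold. Because the plasmid is circular, the promoter near the start of the record and the scaffold near its end are adjacent and in the same orientation. According to the catalogue entry, the insert is a pegRNA that provides both the guide and the template for the edit. This implies a 3' extension after the scaffold carrying the primer-binding site and reverse-transcription template, although the automated annotation does not label that segment or the spacer. A short attB1 fragment is also annotated upstream of the U6 promoter, presumably a remnant of Gateway cloning with no stated function here.

The stated purpose is to introduce a mutation in upstream open reading frame 1 (uORF1) of the MET 5'UTR. This fits the associated study of how the integrated stress response controls MET overexpression in cancers. The record does not specify the exact nucleotide change or the prime editor used alongside the plasmid.
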