Addgene plasmid #216537: pU6-sgRNA_MET_uORF1
Purpose: gRNA and template for MET 5'UTR uORF1 mutation
Depositing lab: Dogus Altintas & Paolo Comoglio. Depositing organization: IFOM Fondazione, Italy. Publication: The integrated stress response drives MET oncogene overexpression in cancers. Cerqua M, Foiani M, Boccaccio C, Comoglio PM, Altintas DM. EMBO J. 2025 Jan 7. doi: 10.1038/s44318-024-00338-4. PubMed 39774381.
Backbone
  Vector backbone: pU6
  Vector type: Mammalian Expression
Growth in bacteria
  Bacterial resistance: Ampicillin, 100 μg/mL
  Growth temperature: 30°C
  Growth strain: DH5alpha
  Copy number: Unknown
Gene/Insert
  Gene/Insert name: pegRNA MET 5'UTR uORF1 mutation
  gRNA/shRNA sequence: CCAGTGACTCAGCCGGGCAT
Terms and licenses: Academic/Nonprofit Terms; Industry Terms: Not Available to Industry
How to cite: pU6-sgRNA_MET_uORF1 was a gift from Dogus Altintas & Paolo Comoglio (Addgene plasmid # 216537 ; http://n2t.net/addgene:216537 ; RRID:Addgene_216537)
